Addgene plasmid #120710: pLEX-FHH-MAPKAP1RBD
Purpose: Expresses Flag-HA-6xHIS-MAPKAP1 RBD fusion protein in mammalian cells & for virus production
Depositing lab: Paul Khavari. Depositing organization: Stanford University. Publication: The Functional Proximal Proteome of Oncogenic Ras Includes mTORC2. Kovalski JR, Bhaduri A, Zehnder AM, Neela PH, Che Y, Wozniak GG, Khavari PA. Mol Cell. 2019 Jan 4. pii: S1097-2765(18)31031-1. doi: 10.1016/j.molcel.2018.12.001. PubMed 30639242.
Backbone
  Vector backbone: pLEX
  Backbone manufacturer: Thermo Scientific
  Backbone size w/o insert (bp): 10778
  Total vector size (bp): 10956
  Vector type: Mammalian Expression, Lentiviral
  Selectable markers: Puromycin
Growth in bacteria
  Bacterial resistance: Ampicillin, 100 μg/mL
  Growth temperature: 37°C
  Growth strain: NEB Stable
  Copy number: Unknown
Gene/Insert
  Gene/Insert name: MAPKAP1 RBD
  Species: H. sapiens (human)
  Insert size (bp): 228
  Mutation: Amino acids 279-353
  Promoter: CMV
  Tag / fusion protein: Flag-HA-6xHIS (N terminal on backbone)
  Cloning method: Ligation Independent Cloning
  Sequencing primers: 5′ CACCAAAATCAACGGGACTT; 3′ ATATAGACAAACGCACACCGGCCT
Terms and licenses: Academic/Nonprofit Terms; Industry Terms: Not Available to Industry
How to cite: pLEX-FHH-MAPKAP1RBD was a gift from Paul Khavari (Addgene plasmid # 120710 ; http://n2t.net/addgene:120710 ; RRID:Addgene_120710)
