[The description below was written by a language model from this plasmid's Addgene catalogue record and pLannotate feature annotations shown in this document.]
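Description:
pLEX-FHH-MAPKAP1RBD is an HIV-1-based lentiviral transfer plasmid built on the pLEX backbone. It serves both for direct mammalian expression and for producing virus to deliver a tagged fragment of human MAPKAP1 (SIN1, a subunit of mTORC2). In bacteria it replicates from a high-copy ColE1/pUC-type origin and is selected with ampicillin through the bla gene; an f1 origin is also present. The lentiviral portion runs from a truncated 5' LTR through the Ψ packaging signal, a gag fragment, the RRE for Rev-dependent nuclear export, and the cPPT/CTS. It ends in a ΔU3 self-inactivating 3' LTR, followed by a bGH polyadenylation signal.

Within the provirus, the CMV enhancer and promoter drive a single bicistronic transcript. The first reading frame encodes an N-terminal Flag-HA-6xHis tag supplied by the backbone, fused to the 228 bp insert. This insert covers amino acids 279–353 of MAPKAP1, which the record calls the RBD, presumably the Ras-binding domain given the associated study of the oncogenic Ras proximal proteome. The annotation detects the Flag and HA epitopes but does not call the His tag separately. An EMCV IRES then allows translation of puromycin N-acetyltransferase from the same mRNA, so puromycin selection enriches for cells expressing the fusion, and a WPRE boosts transcript stability and expression.

The feature table also lists an EM7-driven bleomycin/Zeocin resistance gene in reverse orientation upstream of CMV, and an SV40-promoter hygromycin resistance cassette outside the LTRs. The catalogue entry names only puromycin as the mammalian marker. The triple tag suits detection and affinity purification, for example in testing interactions of this MAPKAP1 domain.
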