Features (pLannotate 1.2.2; 34 found; start..end, strand, type, name):
    377..634     +  LTR            5' LTR (truncated): truncated 5' long terminal repeat (LTR) from HIV-1
    681..806     +  misc_feature   HIV-1 Ψ: packaging signal of human immunodeficiency virus type 1
    790..1128    +  CDS            HIV-1 gag (fragment): gag protein from human immunodeficiency virus 1; gag
   1303..1536    +  misc_feature   RRE: The Rev response element (RRE) of HIV-1 allows for Rev-dependent mRNA export from the nucleus to the cytoplasm.
   1913..2013    +  CDS            Rev (fragment): human immunodeficiency virus 1 (HIV-1) Rev protein; rev; enhances nuclear export of unspliced and incompletely spliced viral mRNAs
   2063..2180    +  misc_feature   cPPT/CTS: central polypurine tract and central termination sequence of HIV-1
   2245..2619    -  CDS            BleoR: antibiotic-binding protein; Sh ble from Streptoalloteichus hindustanus; confers resistance to bleomycin, phleomycin, and Zeocin™
   2639..2686    -  promoter       EM7 promoter: synthetic bacterial promoter&nbsp
   2791..3094    +  enhancer       CMV enhancer: human cytomegalovirus immediate early enhancer
   3095..3298    +  promoter       CMV promoter: human cytomegalovirus (CMV) immediate early promoter
   3389..3412    +  CDS            5xFLAG (fragment): five tandem FLAG® epitope tags
   3420..3445    +  CDS            3xHA (fragment): three tandem HA epitope tags
   3477..3704    +  CDS            MAPKAP1 (fragment): SIN1_HUMAN - Also known as MIP1, SIN1. Experimental evidence at protein level: Swiss-Prot protein existence level 1. Subunit of mTORC2, which regulates cell growth and survival in response to hormonal signals. mTORC2 is activated by growth factors, but, in contrast to mTORC1, seems to be nutrient-insensitive. mTORC2 seems to function upstream of Rho GTPases to regulate the actin cytoskeleton, probably by activating one or more Rho-type guanine nucleotide exchange factors. mTORC2 promotes the serum-induced formation of stress-fibers or F-actin. mTORC2 plays a critical role in AKT1 'Ser-473' pho
   3747..4319    +  misc_feature   IRES: internal ribosome entry site (IRES) of the encephalomyocarditis virus (EMCV)
   4328..4924    +  CDS            PuroR: puromycin N-acetyltransferase; pac from Streptomyces alboniger; confers resistance to puromycin
   4931..5519    +  misc_feature   WPRE: woodchuck hepatitis virus posttranscriptional regulatory element
   5536..5724    +  CDS            nef (fragment): NEF_HV1Z2 - Experimental evidence at protein level: Swiss-Prot protein existence level 1. Extracellular Nef protein targets CD4(+) T-lymphocytes for apoptosis by interacting with CXCR4 surface receptors. From Human immunodeficiency virus type 1 group M subtype D (isolate Z2/CDC-Z34) (HIV-1).
   5726..5959    +  LTR            3' LTR (ΔU3): self-inactivating 3' long terminal repeat (LTR) from HIV-1
   6066..6290    +  polyA_signal   bGH poly(A) signal: bovine growth hormone polyadenylation signal
   6294..6315    +  promoter       SV40 promoter (fragment): SV40 enhancer and early promoter
   6336..6764    +  rep_origin     f1 ori (sequence partly withheld): f1 bacteriophage origin of replication; arrow indicates direction of (+) strand synthesis
   6778..7107    +  promoter       SV40 promoter: SV40 enhancer and early promoter
   7156..8181    +  CDS            HygR: aminoglycoside phosphotransferase from E. coli; aph(4)-Ia; confers resistance to hygromycin
   8191..8316    +  CDS            ble (fragment): BLE_KLEPN - Experimental evidence at protein level: Swiss-Prot protein existence level 1. Binding protein with a strong affinity to the bleomycin family of antibiotics. Binds to CL990; an antimitotic-antibiotic compound. From Klebsiella pneumoniae.
   8311..8432    +  polyA_signal   SV40 poly(A) signal: SV40 polyadenylation signal
   8503..8525    -  protein_bind   lac operator (fragment): The lac repressor binds to the lac operator to inhibit transcription in E. coli. This inhibition can be relieved by adding lactose or isopropyl-β-D-thiogalactopyranoside (IPTG). lac repressor encoded by lacI
   8529..8559    -  promoter       lac promoter: promoter for the E. coli lac operon
   8574..8595    -  protein_bind   CAP binding site: CAP binding activates transcription in the presence of cAMP. E. coli catabolite activator protein
   8608..8700    -  CDS            lacI (fragment): lac repressor; lacI; The lac repressor binds to the lac operator to inhibit transcription in E. coli. This inhibition can be relieved by adding lactose or isopropyl-β-D-thiogalactopyranoside (IPTG).
   8883..9471    -  rep_origin     ori: high-copy-number ColE1/pMB1/pBR322/pUC origin of replication
   9642..10502   -  CDS            AmpR: β-lactamase; bla; confers resistance to ampicillin, carbenicillin, and related antibiotics
  10503..10607   -  promoter       AmpR promoter: bla
  10655..10789   +  polyA_signal   SV40 poly(A) signal: SV40 polyadenylation signal
  10956..329     +  CDS            nef (fragment) (across the origin): NEF_HV1BR - Experimental evidence at protein level: Swiss-Prot protein existence level 1. Extracellular Nef protein targets CD4(+) T-lymphocytes for apoptosis by interacting with CXCR4 surface receptors (PubMed:14990729). From Human immunodeficiency virus type 1 group M subtype B (isolate BRU/LAI) (HIV-1).
>Addgene plasmid #120710 | pLEX-FHH-MAPKAP1RBD | addgene full sequence | sequence record 234051 | Addgene NGS Result
TGGAAGGGCTAATTCACTCCCAAAGAAGACAAGATATCCTTGATCTGTGGATCTACCACACACAAGGCTA
CTTCCCTGATTAGCAGAACTACACACCAGGGCCAGGGGTCAGATATCCACTGACCTTTGGATGGTGCTAC
AAGCTAGTACCAGTTGAGCCAGATAAGGTAGAAGAGGCCAATAAAGGAGAGAACACCAGCTTGTTACACC
CTGTGAGCCTGCATGGGATGGATGACCCGGAGAGAGAAGTGTTAGAGTGGAGGTTTGACAGCCGCCTAGC
ATTTCATCACGTGGCCCGAGAGCTGCATCCGGAGTACTTCAAGAACTGCTGATATCGAGCTTGCTACAAG
GGACTTTCCGCTGGGGACTTTCCAGGGAGGCGTGGCCTGGGCGGGACTGGGGAGTGGCGAGCCCTCAGAT
CCTGCATATAAGCAGCTGCTTTTTGCCTGTACTGGGTCTCTCTGGTTAGACCAGATCTGAGCCTGGGAGC
TCTCTGGCTAACTAGGGAACCCACTGCTTAAGCCTCAATAAAGCTTGCCTTGAGTGCTTCAAGTAGTGTG
TGCCCGTCTGTTGTGTGACTCTGGTAACTAGAGATCCCTCAGACCCTTTTAGTCAGTGTGGAAAATCTCT
AGCAGTGGCGCCCGAACAGGGACTTGAAAGCGAAAGGGAAACCAGAGGAGCTCTCTCGACGCAGGACTCG
GCTTGCTGAAGCGCGCACGGCAAGAGGCGAGGGGCGGCGACTGGTGAGTACGCCAAAAATTTTGACTAGC
GGAGGCTAGAAGGAGAGAGATGGGTGCGAGAGCGTCAGTATTAAGCGGGGGAGAATTAGATCGCGATGGG
AAAAAATTCGGTTAAGGCCAGGGGGAAAGAAAAAATATAAATTAAAACATATAGTATGGGCAAGCAGGGA
GCTAGAACGATTCGCAGTTAATCCTGGCCTGTTAGAAACATCAGAAGGCTGTAGACAAATACTGGGACAG
CTACAACCATCCCTTCAGACAGGATCAGAAGAACTTAGATCATTATATAATACAGTAGCAACCCTCTATT
GTGTGCATCAAAGGATAGAGATAAAAGACACCAAGGAAGCTTTAGACAAGATAGAGGAAGAGCAAAACAA
AAGTAAGACCACCGCACAGCAAGCGGCCGGCCGCTGATCTTCAGACCTGGAGGAGGAGATATGAGGGACA
ATTGGAGAAGTGAATTATATAAATATAAAGTAGTAAAAATTGAACCATTAGGAGTAGCACCCACCAAGGC
AAAGAGAAGAGTGGTGCAGAGAGAAAAAAGAGCAGTGGGAATAGGAGCTTTGTTCCTTGGGTTCTTGGGA
GCAGCAGGAAGCACTATGGGCGCAGCGTCAATGACGCTGACGGTACAGGCCAGACAATTATTGTCTGGTA
TAGTGCAGCAGCAGAACAATTTGCTGAGGGCTATTGAGGCGCAACAGCATCTGTTGCAACTCACAGTCTG
GGGCATCAAGCAGCTCCAGGCAAGAATCCTGGCTGTGGAAAGATACCTAAAGGATCAACAGCTCCTGGGG
ATTTGGGGTTGCTCTGGAAAACTCATTTGCACCACTGCTGTGCCTTGGAATGCTAGTTGGAGTAATAAAT
CTCTGGAACAGATTTGGAATCACACGACCTGGATGGAGTGGGACAGAGAAATTAACAATTACACAAGCTT
AATACACTCCTTAATTGAAGAATCGCAAAACCAGCAAGAAAAGAATGAACAAGAATTATTGGAATTAGAT
AAATGGGCAAGTTTGTGGAATTGGTTTAACATAACAAATTGGCTGTGGTATATAAAATTATTCATAATGA
TAGTAGGAGGCTTGGTAGGTTTAAGAATAGTTTTTGCTGTACTTTCTATAGTGAATAGAGTTAGGCAGGG
ATATTCACCATTATCGTTTCAGACCCACCTCCCAACCCCGAGGGGACCCGACAGGCCCGAAGGAATAGAA
GAAGAAGGTGGAGAGAGAGACAGAGACAGATCCATTCGATTAGTGAACGGATCGGCACTGCGTGCGCCAA
TTCTGCAGACAAATGGCAGTATTCATCCACAATTTTAAAAGAAAAGGGGGGATTGGGGGGTACAGTGCAG
GGGAAAGAATAGTAGACATAATAGCAACAGACATACAAACTAAAGAATTACAAAAACAAATTACAAAAAT
TCAAAATTTTCGGGTTTATTACAGGGACAGCAGAGATCCAGTTTGGTTAGTACCGGGCCCGCTCTAGTCC
GGAATCAGTCCTGCTCCTCGGCCACGAAGTGCACGCAGTTGCCGGCCGGGTCGCGCAGGGCGAACTCCCG
CCCCCACGGCTGCTCGCCGATCTCGGTCATGGCCGGCCCGGAGGCGTCCCGGAAGTTCGTGGACACGACC
TCCGACCACTCGGCGTACAGCTCGTCCAGGCCGCGCACCCACACCCAGGCCAGGGTGTTGTCCGGCACCA
CCTGGTCCTGGACCGCGCTGATGAACAGGGTCACGTCGTCCCGGACCACACCGGCGAAGTCGTCCTCCAC
GAAGTCCCGGGAGAACCCGAGCCGGTCGGTCCAGAACTCGACCGCTCCGGCGACGTCGCGCGCGGTGAGC
ACCGGAACGGCACTGGTCAACTTGGCCATGGTGGCCCTCCTATAGTGAGTCGTATTATACTATGCCGATA
TACTATGCCGATGATTAATTGTCAACACGTGCTGCAGGTCCGAGGTTCTAGACGTATTACCGCCATGCAT
TAGTTATTAATAGTAATCAATTACGGGGTCATTAGTTCATAGCCCATATATGGAGTTCCGCGTTACATAA
CTTACGGTAAATGGCCCGCCTGGCTGACCGCCCAACGACCCCCGCCCATTGACGTCAATAATGACGTATG
TTCCCATAGTAACGCCAATAGGGACTTTCCATTGACGTCAATGGGTGGAGTATTTACGGTAAACTGCCCA
CTTGGCAGTACATCAAGTGTATCATATGCCAAGTACGCCCCCTATTGACGTCAATGACGGTAAATGGCCC
GCCTGGCATTATGCCCAGTACATGACCTTATGGGACTTTCCTACTTGGCAGTACATCTACGTATTAGTCA
TCGCTATTACCATGGTGATGCGGTTTTGGCAGTACATCAATGGGCGTGGATAGCGGTTTGACTCACGGGG
ATTTCCAAGTCTCCACCCCATTGACGTCAATGGGAGTTTGTTTTGGCACCAAAATCAACGGGACTTTCCA
AAATGTCGTAACAACTCCGCCCCATTGACGCAAATGGGCGGTAGGCGTGTACGGTGGGAGGTCTATATAA
GCAGAGCTCGTTTAGTGAACCGTCAGATCGCCTGGAGACGCCATCCACGCTGTTTTGACCTCCATAGAAG
ACACCGACTCTACTAGAGGATCTACCATGGATTATAAAGATGACGACGATAAAGCAGGTTACCCATACGA
TGTGCCTGACTATGCTGCAGGTTCACATCATCACCACCATCATGGATCCCTCTTTGTTCGAATAAATGCT
GCTCATGGATTCTCCCTTATTCAGGTGGACAACACAAAGGTTACCATGAAGGAAATCTTACTGAAGGCAG
TGAAGCGAAGAAAAGGATCCCAGAAAGTTTCAGGCCCTCAGTACCGCCTGGAGAAGCAGAGCGAGCCCAA
TGTCGCCGTTGACCTGGACAGCACTTTGGAGAGCCAGAGCGCATGGGAGTTCTGCCTGGTCCGCTAACTC
GAGTCTAGAGGGCCCGACGCGTCTGGCCACCGGTCGCCCCTCTCCCTCCCCCCCCCCTAACGTTACTGGC
CGAAGCCGCTTGGAATAAGGCCGGTGTGCGTTTGTCTATATGTTATTTTCCACCATATTGCCGTCTTTTG
GCAATGTGAGGGCCCGGAAACCTGGCCCTGTCTTCTTGACGAGCATTCCTAGGGGTCTTTCCCCTCTCGC
CAAAGGAATGCAAGGTCTGTTGAATGTCGTGAAGGAAGCAGTTCCTCTGGAAGCTTCTTGAAGACAAACA
ACGTCTGTAGCGACCCTTTGCAGGCAGCGGAACCCCCCACCTGGCGACAGGTGCCTCTGCGGCCAAAAGC
CACGTGTATAAGATACACCTGCAAAGGCGGCACAACCCCAGTGCCACGTTGTGAGTTGGATAGTTGTGGA
AAGAGTCAAATGGCTCTCCTCAAGCGTATTCAACAAGGGGCTGAAGGATGCCCAGAAGGTACCCCATTGT
ATGGGATCTGATCTGGGGCCTCGGTGCACATGCTTTACATGTGTTTAGTCGAGGTTAAAAAAACGTCTAG
GCCCCCCGAACCACGGGGACGTGGTTTTCCTTTGAAAAACACGATAATACCATGGCCACCGAGTACAAGC
CCACGGTGCGCCTCGCCACCCGCGACGACGTCCCCCGGGCCGTACGCACCCTCGCCGCCGCGTTCGCCGA
CTACCCCGCCACGCGCCACACCGTCGACCCGGACCGCCACATCGAGCGGGTCACCGAGCTGCAAGAACTC
TTCCTCACGCGCGTCGGGCTCGACATCGGCAAGGTGTGGGTCGCGGACGACGGCGCCGCGGTGGCGGTCT
GGACCACGCCGGAGAGCGTCGAAGCGGGGGCGGTGTTCGCCGAGATCGGCTCGCGCATGGCCGAGTTGAG
CGGTTCCCGGCTGGCCGCGCAGCAACAGATGGAAGGCCTCCTGGCGCCGCACCGGCCCAAGGAGCCCGCG
TGGTTCCTGGCCACCGTCGGCGTCTCGCCCGACCACCAGGGCAAGGGTCTGGGCAGCGCCGTCGTGCTCC
CCGGAGTGGAGGCGGCCGAGCGCGCTGGGGTGCCCGCCTTCCTGGAGACCTCCGCGCCCCGCAACCTCCC
CTTCTACGAGCGGCTCGGCTTCACCGTCACCGCCGACGTCGAGGTGCCCGAAGGACCGCGCACCTGGTGC
ATGACCCGCAAGCCCGGTGCCTGAGTTAACAATCAACCTCTGGATTACAAAATTTGTGAAAGATTGACTG
GTATTCTTAACTATGTTGCTCCTTTTACGCTATGTGGATACGCTGCTTTAATGCCTTTGTATCATGCTAT
TGCTTCCCGTATGGCTTTCATTTTCTCCTCCTTGTATAAATCCTGGTTGCTGTCTCTTTATGAGGAGTTG
TGGCCCGTTGTCAGGCAACGTGGCGTGGTGTGCACTGTGTTTGCTGACGCAACCCCCACTGGTTGGGGCA
TTGCCACCACCTGTCAGCTCCTTTCCGGGACTTTCGCTTTCCCCCTCCCTATTGCCACGGCGGAACTCAT
CGCCGCCTGCCTTGCCCGCTGCTGGACAGGGGCTCGGCTGTTGGGCACTGACAATTCCGTGGTGTTGTCG
GGGAAGCTGACGTCCTTTCCATGGCTGCTCGCCTGTGTTGCCACCTGGATTCTGCGCGGGACGTCCTTCT
GCTACGTCCCTTCGGCCCTCAATCCAGCGGACCTTCCTTCCCGCGGCCTGCTGCCGGCTCTGCGGCCTCT
TCCGCGTCTTCGCCTTCGCCCTCAGACGAGTCGGATCTCCCTTTGGGCCGCCTCCCCGCCTGGAATTAAT
TCTGCAGTCGAGACCTAGAAAAACATGGAGCAATCACAAGTAGCAATACAGCAGCTACCAATGCTGATTG
TGCCTGGCTAGAAGCACAAGAGGAGGAGGAGGTGGGTTTTCCAGTCACACCTCAGGTACCTTTAAGACCA
ATGACTTACAAGGCAGCTGTAGATCTTAGCCACTTTTTAAAAGAAAAGAGGGGACTGGAAGGGCTAATTC
ACTCCCAACGAAGACAAGATCTGCTTTTTGCTTGTACTGGGTCTCTCTGGTTAGACCAGATCTGAGCCTG
GGAGCTCTCTGGCTAACTAGGGAACCCACTGCTTAAGCCTCAATAAAGCTTGCCTTGAGTGCTTCAAGTA
GTGTGTGCCCGTCTGTTGTGTGACTCTGGTAACTAGAGATCCCTCAGACCCTTTTAGTCAGTGTGGAAAA
TCTCTAGCAGTAGTAGTTCATGTCATCTTATTATTCAGTATTTATAACTTGCAAAGAAATGAATATCAGA
GAGTGAGAGGCCTTGACATTGTTTAAACCCGCTGATCAGCCTCGACTGTGCCTTCTAGTTGCCAGCCATC
TGTTGTTTGCCCCTCCCCCGTGCCTTCCTTGACCCTGGAAGGTGCCACTCCCACTGTCCTTTCCTAATAA
AATGAGGAAATTGCATCGCATTGTCTGAGTAGGTGTCATTCTATTCTGGGGGGTGGGGTGGGGCAGGACA
GCAAGGGGGAGGATTGGGAAGACAATAGCAGGCATGCTGGGGATGCGGTGGGCTCTATGGCTTCTGAGGC
GGAAAGAACCAGCTGGGGCTCTAGGGGGTATCCCC
[124 nt withheld, positions 6336-6459]
C
[91 nt withheld, positions 6461-6551]
A
[49 nt withheld, positions 6553-6601]
CCTTTGACGTTGGAGTCCACGTTCTTT
[37 nt withheld, positions 6629-6665]
ACCCTATCTCGGTCTATTCTTTTGATTTATAAGGGATTTTGCCGATTTCGGCCTATTGGTTAAAAAATGA
GCTGATTTAACAAAAATTTAACGCGAATTAATTCTGTGGAATGTGTGTCAGTTAGGGTGTGGAAAGTCCC
CAGGCTCCCCAGCAGGCAGAAGTATGCAAAGCATGCATCTCAATTAGTCAGCAACCAGGTGTGGAAAGTC
CCCAGGCTCCCCAGCAGGCAGAAGTATGCAAAGCATGCATCTCAATTAGTCAGCAACCATAGTCCCGCCC
CTAACTCCGCCCATCCCGCCCCTAACTCCGCCCAGTTCCGCCCATTCTCCGCCCCATGGCTGACTAATTT
TTTTTATTTATGCAGAGGCCGAGGCCGCCTCTGCCTCTGAGCTATTCCAGAAGTAGTGAGGAGGCTTTTT
TGGAGGCCTAGGCTTTTGCAAAAAGCTCCCGGGAGCTTGTATATCCATTTTCGGATCTGATCAGCACGTG
ATGAAAAAGCCTGAACTCACCGCGACGTCTGTCGAGAAGTTTCTGATCGAAAAGTTCGACAGCGTCTCCG
ACCTGATGCAGCTCTCGGAGGGCGAAGAATCTCGTGCTTTCAGCTTCGATGTAGGAGGGCGTGGATATGT
CCTGCGGGTAAATAGCTGCGCCGATGGTTTCTACAAAGATCGTTATGTTTATCGGCACTTTGCATCGGCC
GCGCTCCCGATTCCGGAAGTGCTTGACATTGGGGAATTCAGCGAGAGCCTGACCTATTGCATCTCCCGCC
GTGCACAGGGTGTCACGTTGCAAGACCTGCCTGAAACCGAACTGCCCGCTGTTCTGCAGCCGGTCGCGGA
GGCCATGGATGCGATCGCTGCGGCCGATCTTAGCCAGACGAGCGGGTTCGGCCCATTCGGACCGCAAGGA
ATCGGTCAATACACTACATGGCGTGATTTCATATGCGCGATTGCTGATCCCCATGTGTATCACTGGCAAA
CTGTGATGGACGACACCGTCAGTGCGTCCGTCGCGCAGGCTCTCGATGAGCTGATGCTTTGGGCCGAGGA
CTGCCCCGAAGTCCGGCACCTCGTGCACGCGGATTTCGGCTCCAACAATGTCCTGACGGACAATGGCCGC
ATAACAGCGGTCATTGACTGGAGCGAGGCGATGTTCGGGGATTCCCAATACGAGGTCGCCAACATCTTCT
TCTGGAGGCCGTGGTTGGCTTGTATGGAGCAGCAGACGCGCTACTTCGAGCGGAGGCATCCGGAGCTTGC
AGGATCGCCGCGGCTCCGGGCGTATATGCTCCGCATTGGTCTTGACCAACTCTATCAGAGCTTGGTTGAC
GGCAATTTCGATGATGCAGCTTGGGCGCAGGGTCGATGCGACGCAATCGTCCGATCCGGAGCCGGGACTG
TCGGGCGTACACAAATCGCCCGCAGAAGCGCGGCCGTCTGGACCGATGGCTGTGTAGAAGTACTCGCCGA
TAGTGGAAACCGACGCCCCAGCACTCGTCCGAGGGCAAAGGAATAGCACGTGCTACGAGATTTCGATTCC
ACCGCCGCCTTCTATGAAAGGTTGGGCTTCGGAATCGTTTTCCGGGACGCCGGCTGGATGATCCTCCAGC
GCGGGGATCTCATGCTGGAGTTCTTCGCCCACCCCAACTTGTTTATTGCAGCTTATAATGGTTACAAATA
AAGCAATAGCATCACAAATTTCACAAATAAAGCATTTTTTTCACTGCATTCTAGTTGTGGTTTGTCCAAA
CTCATCAATGTATCTTATCATGTCTGTATACCGTCGACCTCTAGCTAGAGCTTGGCGTAATCATGGTCAT
AGCTGTTTCCTGTGTGAAATTGTTATCCGCTCACAATTCCACACAACATACGAGCCGGAAGCATAAAGTG
TAAAGCCTGGGGTGCCTAATGAGTGAGCTAACTCACATTAATTGCGTTGCGCTCACTGCCCGCTTTCCAG
TCGGGAAACCTGTCGTGCCAGCTGCATTAATGAATCGGCCAACGCGCGGGGAGAGGCGGTTTGCGTATTG
GGCGCTCTTCCGCTTCCTCGCTCACTGACTCGCTGCGCTCGGTCGTTCGGCTGCGGCGAGCGGTATCAGC
TCACTCAAAGGCGGTAATACGGTTATCCACAGAATCAGGGGATAACGCAGGAAAGAACATGTGAGCAAAA
GGCCAGCAAAAGGCCAGGAACCGTAAAAAGGCCGCGTTGCTGGCGTTTTTCCATAGGCTCCGCCCCCCTG
ACGAGCATCACAAAAATCGACGCTCAAGTCAGAGGTGGCGAAACCCGACAGGACTATAAAGATACCAGGC
GTTTCCCCCTGGAAGCTCCCTCGTGCGCTCTCCTGTTCCGACCCTGCCGCTTACCGGATACCTGTCCGCC
TTTCTCCCTTCGGGAAGCGTGGCGCTTTCTCATAGCTCACGCTGTAGGTATCTCAGTTCGGTGTAGGTCG
TTCGCTCCAAGCTGGGCTGTGTGCACGAACCCCCCGTTCAGCCCGACCGCTGCGCCTTATCCGGTAACTA
TCGTCTTGAGTCCAACCCGGTAAGACACGACTTATCGCCACTGGCAGCAGCCACTGGTAACAGGATTAGC
AGAGCGAGGTATGTAGGCGGTGCTACAGAGTTCTTGAAGTGGTGGCCTAACTACGGCTACACTAGAAGAA
CAGTATTTGGTATCTGCGCTCTGCTGAAGCCAGTTACCTTCGGAAAAAGAGTTGGTAGCTCTTGATCCGG
CAAACAAACCACCGCTGGTAGCGGTGGTTTTTTTGTTTGCAAGCAGCAGATTACGCGCAGAAAAAAAGGA
TCTCAAGAAGATCCTTTGATCTTTTCTACGGGGTCTGACGCTCAGTGGAACGAAAACTCACGTTAAGGGA
TTTTGGTCATGAGATTATCAAAAAGGATCTTCACCTAGATCCTTTTAAATTAAAAATGAAGTTTTAAATC
AATCTAAAGTATATATGAGTAAACTTGGTCTGACAGTTACCAATGCTTAATCAGTGAGGCACCTATCTCA
GCGATCTGTCTATTTCGTTCATCCATAGTTGCCTGACTCCCCGTCGTGTAGATAACTACGATACGGGAGG
GCTTACCATCTGGCCCCAGTGCTGCAATGATACCGCGAGACCCACGCTCACCGGCTCCAGATTTATCAGC
AATAAACCAGCCAGCCGGAAGGGCCGAGCGCAGAAGTGGTCCTGCAACTTTATCCGCCTCCATCCAGTCT
ATTAATTGTTGCCGGGAAGCTAGAGTAAGTAGTTCGCCAGTTAATAGTTTGCGCAACGTTGTTGCCATTG
CTACAGGCATCGTGGTGTCACGCTCGTCGTTTGGTATGGCTTCATTCAGCTCCGGTTCCCAACGATCAAG
GCGAGTTACATGATCCCCCATGTTGTGCAAAAAAGCGGTTAGCTCCTTCGGTCCTCCGATCGTTGTCAGA
AGTAAGTTGGCCGCAGTGTTATCACTCATGGTTATGGCAGCACTGCATAATTCTCTTACTGTCATGCCAT
CCGTAAGATGCTTTTCTGTGACTGGTGAGTACTCAACCAAGTCATTCTGAGAATAGTGTATGCGGCGACC
GAGTTGCTCTTGCCCGGCGTCAATACGGGATAATACCGCGCCACATAGCAGAACTTTAAAAGTGCTCATC
ATTGGAAAACGTTCTTCGGGGCGAAAACTCTCAAGGATCTTACCGCTGTTGAGATCCAGTTCGATGTAAC
CCACTCGTGCACCCAACTGATCTTCAGCATCTTTTACTTTCACCAGCGTTTCTGGGTGAGCAAAAACAGG
AAGGCAAAATGCCGCAAAAAAGGGAATAAGGGCGACACGGAAATGTTGAATACTCATACTCTTCCTTTTT
CAATATTATTGAAGCATTTATCAGGGTTATTGTCTCATGAGCGGATACATATTTGAATGTATTTAGAAAA
ATAAACAAATAGGGGTTCCGCGCACATTTCCCCGAAAAGTGCCACCTGACGTCGACGGATCGGGAGATCA
ACTTGTTTATTGCAGCTTATAATGGTTACAAATAAAGCAATAGCATCACAAATTTCACAAATAAAGCATT
TTTTTCACTGCATTCTAGTTGTGGTTTGTCCAAACTCATCAATGTATCTTATCATGTCTGGATCAACTGG
ATAACTCAAGCTAACCAAAATCATCCCAAACTTCCCACCCCATACCCTATTACCACTGCCAATTACCTGT
GGTTTCATTTACTCTAAACCTGTGATTCCTCTGAATTATTTTCATTTTAAAGAAATTGTATTTGTTAAAT
ATGTACTACAAACTTAGTAGT
