>Addgene plasmid #120710 | pLEX-FHH-MAPKAP1RBD | depositor partial sequence | sequence record 229288 | pLEX Forward
TGGGCGGTAGGCGTGTACGGTGGGAGGTCTATATAAGCAGAGCTCGTTTAGTGAACCGTCAGATCGCCTG
GAGACGCCATCCACGCTGTTTTGACCTCCATAGAAGACACCGACTCTACTAGAGGATCTACCATGGATTA
TAAAGATGACGACGATAAAGCAGGTTACCCATACGATGTGCCTGACTATGCTGCAGGTTCACATCATCAC
CACCATCATGGATCCCTCTTTGTTCGAATAAATGCTGCTCATGGATTCTCCCTTATTCAGGTGGACAACA
CAAAGGTTACCATGAAGGAAATCTTACTGAAGGCAGTGAAGCGAAGAAAAGGATCCCAGAAAGTTTCAGG
CCCTCAGTACCGCCTGGAGAAGCAGAGCGAGCCCAATGTCGCCGTTGACCTGGACAGCACTTTGGAGAGC
CAGAGCGCATGGGAGTTCTGCCTGGTCCGCTAACTCGAGTCTAGAGGGCCCGACGCGTCTGGCCACCGGT
CGCCCCTCTCCCTCCCCCCCCCCTAACGTTACTGGCCGAAGCCGCTTGGAATAAGGCCGGTGTGCGTTTG
TCTATATGTTATTTTCCACCATATTGCCGTCTTTTGGCAATGTGAGGGCCCGGAAACCTGGCCCTGTCTT
CTTGACGAGCATTCCTAGGGGTCTTTCCCCTCTCGCCAAAGGAATGCAAGGTCTGTTGAATGTCGTGAAG
GAAGCAGTTCCTCTGGAAGCTTCTTGAAGACAAACAACGTCTGTAGCGACCCTTTGCAGGCAGCGGAACC
CCCCACCTGGCGACAGGTGCCTCTGCGGCCAAAAGCCACGTGTATAAGATACACCTGCAAAGGCGGCACA
ACCCCAGTGCCACGTTGTGAGTTGGATAGTTGTGGAAAGA
