>Addgene plasmid #120710 | pLEX-FHH-MAPKAP1RBD | depositor partial sequence | sequence record 229289 | pLEX Reverse
CTCGTTTAGTGAACCGTCAGATCGCCTGGAGACGCCATCCACGCTGTTTTGACCTCCATAGAAGACACCG
ACTCTACTAGAGGATCTACCATGGATTATAAAGATGACGACGATAAAGCAGGTTACCCATACGATGTGCC
TGACTATGCTGCAGGTTCACATCATCACCACCATCATGGATCCCTCTTTGTTCGAATAAATGCTGCTCAT
GGATTCTCCCTTATTCAGGTGGACAACACAAAGGTTACCATGAAGGAAATCTTACTGAAGGCAGTGAAGC
GAAGAAAAGGATCCCAGAAAGTTTCAGGCCCTCAGTACCGCCTGGAGAAGCAGAGCGAGCCCAATGTCGC
CGTTGACCTGGACAGCACTTTGGAGAGCCAGAGCGCATGGGAGTTCTGCCTGGTCCGCTAACTCGAGTCT
AGAGGGCCCGACGCGTCTGGCCACCGGTCGC
